Addgene plasmid #40800: FUW-TetO-Nanog
Depositing lab: Rudolf Jaenisch. Depositing organization: Whitehead Institute for Biomedical Research. Publication: Single-Cell Expression Analyses during Cellular Reprogramming Reveal an Early Stochastic and a Late Hierarchic Phase. Buganim Y, Faddah DA, Cheng AW, Itskovich E, Markoulaki S, Ganz K, Klemm SL, van Oudenaarden A, Jaenisch R. Cell. 2012 Sep 14;150(6):1209-22. doi: 10.1016/j.cell.2012.08.023. PubMed 22980981.
Backbone
  Vector backbone: FUW-TetO
  Backbone size w/o insert (bp): 8339
  Total vector size (bp): 9259
  Vector type: Mammalian Expression, Lentiviral
Growth in bacteria
  Bacterial resistance: Ampicillin, 100 μg/mL
  Growth temperature: 37°C
  Growth strain: Stbl3
  Copy number: High Copy
Gene/Insert
  Gene/Insert name: Nanog
  Species: M. musculus (mouse)
  Insert size (bp): 920
  Entrez Gene: Nanog (a.k.a. 2410002E02Rik, ENK, Stm1, ecat4)
  Promoter: Minimal CMV + TetO
  Cloning method: Restriction Enzyme; 5′ cloning site EcoRI (destroyed during cloning); 3′ cloning site EcoRI (destroyed during cloning)
  Sequencing primers: 5′ CGC CTG GAG ACG CCA TCC ACG CTG; 3′ AGA ATA CCA GTC AAT CTT TCA C
Terms and licenses: Academic/Nonprofit Terms; Industry Terms: Not Available to Industry
How to cite: FUW-TetO-Nanog was a gift from Rudolf Jaenisch (Addgene plasmid # 40800 ; http://n2t.net/addgene:40800 ; RRID:Addgene_40800)
