[The description below was written by a language model from this plasmid's Addgene catalogue record.]
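Description:
FUW-TetO-Nanog is a lentiviral mammalian expression plasmid built on the FUW-TetO backbone, carrying the mouse (M. musculus) Nanog coding sequence as an insert of about 920 bp in a total construct of roughly 9.3 kb. It is maintained in bacteria as a high-copy plasmid under ampicillin selection, and the record lists a recombination-deficient strain of the kind commonly chosen to keep the repeated long terminal repeat sequences of lentiviral vectors stable. No feature table accompanies the entry, so the specific origin of replication, LTR configuration, packaging signal and any post-transcriptional elements are not documented here, and no mammalian selection marker or reporter is recorded.

Nanog expression is driven by a tetracycline-responsive promoter, consisting of Tet operator repeats placed upstream of a minimal CMV promoter. On its own this promoter has little activity. Transcription requires a tetracycline-controlled transactivator supplied separately, typically a reverse transactivator that binds the operators in the presence of doxycycline, so that Nanog can be switched on and off in transduced cells by adding or withdrawing the drug. The insert was cloned by restriction enzyme cloning at EcoRI sites on both sides, and both sites were destroyed in the process, so it cannot be released again with that enzyme.

As a transfer plasmid, the construct would be packaged into lentiviral particles to deliver and integrate the inducible cassette into target cells. Nanog is a homeodomain transcription factor central to pluripotency, and the associated publication concerns single-cell expression analysis during cellular reprogramming, consistent with use for controlled Nanog expression in studies of induced pluripotent stem cell generation.
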