>Addgene plasmid #40800 | FUW-TetO-Nanog | addgene partial sequence | sequence record 54346 | LNCX 5'-AGCTCGTTTAGTGAACCGTCAGATC-3'
TTGACCTCCATAGAAGACACCGGGACCGATCCAGCCTCCGCGGCCCCGAATTGCGCCATCACACTGACAT
GAGTGTGGGTCTTCCTGGTCCCCACAGTTTGCCTAGTTCTGAGGAAGCATCGAATTCTGGGAACGCCTCA
TCAATGCCTGCAGTTTTTCATCCCGAGAACTATTCTTGCTTACAAGGGTCTGCTACTGAGATGCTCTGCA
CAGAGGCTGCCTCTCCTCGCCCTTCCTCTGAAGACCTGCCTCTTCAAGGCAGCCCTGATTCTTCTACCAG
TCCCAAACAAAAGCTCTCAAGTCCTGAGGCTGACAAGGGCCCTGAGGAGGAGGAGAACAAGGTCCTTGCC
AGGAAGCAGAAGATGCGGACTGTGTTCTCTCAGGCCCAGCTGTGTGCACTCAAGGACAGGTTTCAGAAGC
AGAAGTACCTCAGCCTCCAGCAGATGCAAGAACTCTCCTCCATTCTGAACCTGAGCTATAAGCAGGTTAA
GACCTGGTTTCAAAACCAAAGGATGAAGTGCAAGCGGTGGCAGAAAAACCAGTGGTTGAAGACTAGCAAT
GGTCTGATTCAGAAGGGCTCAGCACCAGTGGAGTATCCCAGCATCCATTGCAGCTATCCCCAGGGCTATC
TGGTGAACGCATCTGGAAGCCTTTCCATGTGGGGCAGCCAGACTTGGACCAACCCAACTTGGAGCAGCCA
GACCTGGACCAACCCAACTTGGAACAACCAGACCTGGACCAACCCAACTTGGAGCAGCCAGGCCTGGACC
GCTCAGTCCTGGAAACGGCCAGCCTTGGAA
